>Addgene plasmid #40201 | pcDNA6 MCV sTco | depositor full sequence | sequence record 54270 | pcDNA6 MCV sTco sequence 5556 bps
GACGGATCGGGAGATCTCCCGATCCCCTATGGTGCACTCTCAGTACAATCTGCTCTGATGCCGCATAGTT
AAGCCAGTATCTGCTCCCTGCTTGTGTGTTGGAGGTCGCTGAGTAGTGCGCGAGCAAAATTTAAGCTACA
ACAAGGCAAGGCTTGACCGACAATTGCATGAAGAATCTGCTTAGGGTTAGGCGTTTTGCGCTGCTTCGCG
ATGTACGGGCCAGATATACGCGTTGACATTGATTATTGACTAGTTATTAATAGTAATCAATTACGGGGTC
ATTAGTTCATAGCCCATATATGGAGTTCCGCGTTACATAACTTACGGTAAATGGCCCGCCTGGCTGACCG
CCCAACGACCCCCGCCCATTGACGTCAATAATGACGTATGTTCCCATAGTAACGCCAATAGGGACTTTCC
ATTGACGTCAATGGGTGGAGTATTTACGGTAAACTGCCCACTTGGCAGTACATCAAGTGTATCATATGCC
AAGTACGCCCCCTATTGACGTCAATGACGGTAAATGGCCCGCCTGGCATTATGCCCAGTACATGACCTTA
TGGGACTTTCCTACTTGGCAGTACATCTACGTATTAGTCATCGCTATTACCATGGTGATGCGGTTTTGGC
AGTACATCAATGGGCGTGGATAGCGGTTTGACTCACGGGGATTTCCAAGTCTCCACCCCATTGACGTCAA
TGGGAGTTTGTTTTGGCACCAAAATCAACGGGACTTTCCAAAATGTCGTAACAACTCCGCCCCATTGACG
CAAATGGGCGGTAGGCGTGTACGGTGGGAGGTCTATATAAGCAGAGCTCTCTGGCTAACTAGAGAACCCA
CTGCTTACTGGCTTATCGAAATTAATACGACTCACTATAGGGAGACCCAAGCTGGCTAGCGGGTACCGCA
GATATCACCATGGACTTGGTCCTTAACAGGAAAGAACGAGAGGCCCTGTGTAAGCTCTTGGAGATCGCTC
CAAACTGTTACGGGAATATCCCTCTGATGAAGGCGGCATTCAAACGGTCATGTCTCAAACATCACCCAGA
TAAGGGTGGCAACCCTGTGATTATGATGGAACTGAATACCCTTTGGAGCAAGTTCCAGCAAAACATACAC
AAACTGAGGAGCGACTTCTCCATGTTTGATGAGGTGTCTACCAAGTTCCCCTGGGAGGAATATGGCACAC
TCAAAGATTACATGCAGAGTGGCTACAATGCTAGATTCTGCCGCGGACCCGGGTGCATGCTGAAACAACT
GAGAGACAGCAAGTGCGCCTGTATCAGTTGTAAGCTTTCCCGGCAGCATTGCTCCCTGAAAACGTTGAAG
CAGAAGAATTGCCTCACATGGGGAGAATGCTTTTGTTATCAGTGCTTCATTCTGTGGTTTGGATTTCCGC
CCACTTGGGAGTCATTCGACTGGTGGCAGAAAACTCTGGAAGAAACCGACTATTGCTTGCTTCACTTGCA
TCTCTTCTGATAACTCGAGTCCGCGGAAACCCGCTGATCAGCCTCGACTGTGCCTTCTAGTTGCCAGCCA
TCTGTTGTTTGCCCCTCCCCCGTGCCTTCCTTGACCCTGGAAGGTGCCACTCCCACTGTCCTTTCCTAAT
AAAATGAGGAAATTGCATCGCATTGTCTGAGTAGGTGTCATTCTATTCTGGGGGGTGGGGTGGGGCAGGA
CAGCAAGGGGGAGGATTGGGAAGACAATAGCAGGCATGCTGGGGATGCGGTGGGCTCTATGGCTTCTGAG
GCGGAAAGAACCAGCTGGGGCTCTAGGGGGTATCCCC
[124 nt withheld, positions 1788-1911]
C
[91 nt withheld, positions 1913-2003]
A
[49 nt withheld, positions 2005-2053]
CCTTTGACGTTGGAGTCCACGTTCTTT
[37 nt withheld, positions 2081-2117]
ACCCTATCTCGGTCTATTCTTTTGATTTATAAGGGATTTTGCCGATTTCGGCCTATTGGTTAAAAAATGA
GCTGATTTAACAAAAATTTAACGCGAATTAATTCTGTGGAATGTGTGTCAGTTAGGGTGTGGAAAGTCCC
CAGGCTCCCCAGCAGGCAGAAGTATGCAAAGCATGCATCTCAATTAGTCAGCAACCAGGTGTGGAAAGTC
CCCAGGCTCCCCAGCAGGCAGAAGTATGCAAAGCATGCATCTCAATTAGTCAGCAACCATAGTCCCGCCC
CTAACTCCGCCCATCCCGCCCCTAACTCCGCCCAGTTCCGCCCATTCTCCGCCCCATGGCTGACTAATTT
TTTTTATTTATGCAGAGGCCGAGGCCGCCTCTGCCTCTGAGCTATTCCAGAAGTAGTGAGGAGGCTTTTT
TGGAGGCCTAGGCTTTTGCAAAAAGCTCCCGGGAGCTTGTATATCCATTTTCGGATCTGATCAGCACGTG
TTGACAATTAATCATCGGCATAGTATATCGGCATAGTATAATACGACAAGGTGAGGAACTAAACCATGGC
CAAGCCTTTGTCTCAAGAAGAATCCACCCTCATTGAAAGAGCAACGGCTACAATCAACAGCATCCCCATC
TCTGAAGACTACAGCGTCGCCAGCGCAGCTCTCTCTAGCGACGGCCGCATCTTCACTGGTGTCAATGTAT
ATCATTTTACTGGGGGACCTTGTGCAGAACTCGTGGTGCTGGGCACTGCTGCTGCTGCGGCAGCTGGCAA
CCTGACTTGTATCGTCGCGATCGGAAATGAGAACAGGGGCATCTTGAGCCCCTGCGGACGGTGCCGACAG
GTGCTTCTCGATCTGCATCCTGGGATCAAAGCCATAGTGAAGGACAGTGATGGACAGCCGACGGCAGTTG
GGATTCGTGAATTGCTGCCCTCTGGTTATGTGTGGGAGGGCTAAGCACTTCGTGGCCGAGGAGCAGGACT
GACACGTGCTACGAGATTTCGATTCCACCGCCGCCTTCTATGAAAGGTTGGGCTTCGGAATCGTTTTCCG
GGACGCCGGCTGGATGATCCTCCAGCGCGGGGATCTCATGCTGGAGTTCTTCGCCCACCCCAACTTGTTT
ATTGCAGCTTATAATGGTTACAAATAAAGCAATAGCATCACAAATTTCACAAATAAAGCATTTTTTTCAC
TGCATTCTAGTTGTGGTTTGTCCAAACTCATCAATGTATCTTATCATGTCTGTATACCGTCGACCTCTAG
CTAGAGCTTGGCGTAATCATGGTCATAGCTGTTTCCTGTGTGAAATTGTTATCCGCTCACAATTCCACAC
AACATACGAGCCGGAAGCATAAAGTGTAAAGCCTGGGGTGCCTAATGAGTGAGCTAACTCACATTAATTG
CGTTGCGCTCACTGCCCGCTTTCCAGTCGGGAAACCTGTCGTGCCAGCTGCATTAATGAATCGGCCAACG
CGCGGGGAGAGGCGGTTTGCGTATTGGGCGCTCTTCCGCTTCCTCGCTCACTGACTCGCTGCGCTCGGTC
GTTCGGCTGCGGCGAGCGGTATCAGCTCACTCAAAGGCGGTAATACGGTTATCCACAGAATCAGGGGATA
ACGCAGGAAAGAACATGTGAGCAAAAGGCCAGCAAAAGGCCAGGAACCGTAAAAAGGCCGCGTTGCTGGC
GTTTTTCCATAGGCTCCGCCCCCCTGACGAGCATCACAAAAATCGACGCTCAAGTCAGAGGTGGCGAAAC
CCGACAGGACTATAAAGATACCAGGCGTTTCCCCCTGGAAGCTCCCTCGTGCGCTCTCCTGTTCCGACCC
TGCCGCTTACCGGATACCTGTCCGCCTTTCTCCCTTCGGGAAGCGTGGCGCTTTCTCATAGCTCACGCTG
TAGGTATCTCAGTTCGGTGTAGGTCGTTCGCTCCAAGCTGGGCTGTGTGCACGAACCCCCCGTTCAGCCC
GACCGCTGCGCCTTATCCGGTAACTATCGTCTTGAGTCCAACCCGGTAAGACACGACTTATCGCCACTGG
CAGCAGCCACTGGTAACAGGATTAGCAGAGCGAGGTATGTAGGCGGTGCTACAGAGTTCTTGAAGTGGTG
GCCTAACTACGGCTACACTAGAAGAACAGTATTTGGTATCTGCGCTCTGCTGAAGCCAGTTACCTTCGGA
AAAAGAGTTGGTAGCTCTTGATCCGGCAAACAAACCACCGCTGGTAGCGGTGGTTTTTTTGTTTGCAAGC
AGCAGATTACGCGCAGAAAAAAAGGATCTCAAGAAGATCCTTTGATCTTTTCTACGGGGTCTGACGCTCA
GTGGAACGAAAACTCACGTTAAGGGATTTTGGTCATGAGATTATCAAAAAGGATCTTCACCTAGATCCTT
TTAAATTAAAAATGAAGTTTTAAATCAATCTAAAGTATATATGAGTAAACTTGGTCTGACAGTTACCAAT
GCTTAATCAGTGAGGCACCTATCTCAGCGATCTGTCTATTTCGTTCATCCATAGTTGCCTGACTCCCCGT
CGTGTAGATAACTACGATACGGGAGGGCTTACCATCTGGCCCCAGTGCTGCAATGATACCGCGAGACCCA
CGCTCACCGGCTCCAGATTTATCAGCAATAAACCAGCCAGCCGGAAGGGCCGAGCGCAGAAGTGGTCCTG
CAACTTTATCCGCCTCCATCCAGTCTATTAATTGTTGCCGGGAAGCTAGAGTAAGTAGTTCGCCAGTTAA
TAGTTTGCGCAACGTTGTTGCCATTGCTACAGGCATCGTGGTGTCACGCTCGTCGTTTGGTATGGCTTCA
TTCAGCTCCGGTTCCCAACGATCAAGGCGAGTTACATGATCCCCCATGTTGTGCAAAAAAGCGGTTAGCT
CCTTCGGTCCTCCGATCGTTGTCAGAAGTAAGTTGGCCGCAGTGTTATCACTCATGGTTATGGCAGCACT
GCATAATTCTCTTACTGTCATGCCATCCGTAAGATGCTTTTCTGTGACTGGTGAGTACTCAACCAAGTCA
TTCTGAGAATAGTGTATGCGGCGACCGAGTTGCTCTTGCCCGGCGTCAATACGGGATAATACCGCGCCAC
ATAGCAGAACTTTAAAAGTGCTCATCATTGGAAAACGTTCTTCGGGGCGAAAACTCTCAAGGATCTTACC
GCTGTTGAGATCCAGTTCGATGTAACCCACTCGTGCACCCAACTGATCTTCAGCATCTTTTACTTTCACC
AGCGTTTCTGGGTGAGCAAAAACAGGAAGGCAAAATGCCGCAAAAAAGGGAATAAGGGCGACACGGAAAT
GTTGAATACTCATACTCTTCCTTTTTCAATATTATTGAAGCATTTATCAGGGTTATTGTCTCATGAGCGG
ATACATATTTGAATGTATTTAGAAAAATAAACAAATAGGGGTTCCGCGCACATTTCCCCGAAAAGTGCCA
CCTGACGTC
Features (pLannotate 1.2.2; 21 found; start..end, strand, type, name):
     28..80      -  misc_feature   bom (fragment): basis of mobility region from pBR322
    235..614     +  enhancer       CMV enhancer: human cytomegalovirus immediate early enhancer
    615..818     +  promoter       CMV promoter: human cytomegalovirus (CMV) immediate early promoter
    814..847     +  LTR            5' LTR (truncated) (fragment): truncated 5' long terminal repeat (LTR) from HIV-1
    863..881     +  promoter       T7 promoter: promoter for bacteriophage T7 RNA polymerase
   1518..1742    +  polyA_signal   bGH poly(A) signal: bovine growth hormone polyadenylation signal
   1746..1767    +  promoter       SV40 promoter (fragment): SV40 enhancer and early promoter
   1788..2216    +  rep_origin     f1 ori (sequence partly withheld): f1 bacteriophage origin of replication; arrow indicates direction of (+) strand synthesis
   2230..2559    +  promoter       SV40 promoter: SV40 enhancer and early promoter
   2607..2654    +  promoter       EM7 promoter: synthetic bacterial promoter&nbsp
   2673..3071    +  CDS            BSD: blasticidin S deaminase; Aspergillus terreus BSD; confers resistance to blasticidin
   3072..3099    +  CDS            BleoR (fragment): antibiotic-binding protein; Sh ble from Streptoalloteichus hindustanus; confers resistance to bleomycin, phleomycin, and Zeocin™
   3109..3234    +  CDS            ble (fragment): BLE_KLEPN - Experimental evidence at protein level: Swiss-Prot protein existence level 1. Binding protein with a strong affinity to the bleomycin family of antibiotics. Binds to CL990; an antimitotic-antibiotic compound. From Klebsiella pneumoniae.
   3229..3350    +  polyA_signal   SV40 poly(A) signal: SV40 polyadenylation signal
   3423..3439    -  protein_bind   lac operator: The lac repressor binds to the lac operator to inhibit transcription in E. coli. This inhibition can be relieved by adding lactose or isopropyl-β-D-thiogalactopyranoside (IPTG). lac repressor encoded by lacI
   3447..3477    -  promoter       lac promoter: promoter for the E. coli lac operon
   3492..3513    -  protein_bind   CAP binding site: CAP binding activates transcription in the presence of cAMP. E. coli catabolite activator protein
   3526..3618    -  CDS            lacI (fragment): lac repressor; lacI; The lac repressor binds to the lac operator to inhibit transcription in E. coli. This inhibition can be relieved by adding lactose or isopropyl-β-D-thiogalactopyranoside (IPTG).
   3801..4389    -  rep_origin     ori: high-copy-number ColE1/pMB1/pBR322/pUC origin of replication
   4560..5420    -  CDS            AmpR: β-lactamase; bla; confers resistance to ampicillin, carbenicillin, and related antibiotics
   5421..5525    -  promoter       AmpR promoter: bla
