[The description below was written by a language model from this plasmid's Addgene catalogue record and pLannotate feature annotations shown in this document.]
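Description:
pcDNA6 MCV sTco is a mammalian expression plasmid built on a modified pcDNA6/V5-His B backbone, carrying a codon-optimized coding sequence for the small T antigen (sT) of Merkel cell polyomavirus. According to the record, the original polylinker and the V5 and His tag sequences were excised and replaced with a short synthetic cloning site (NheI, KpnI, EcoRV, XhoI, SacII), and the roughly 570 bp sT insert was placed between EcoRV and XhoI, so the protein should be expressed without the backbone's epitope tags. Transcription is driven by the human cytomegalovirus immediate early enhancer and promoter and terminated by the bovine growth hormone polyadenylation signal. A T7 promoter lies just upstream of the insert. The automated feature table does not annotate the sT open reading frame itself, but the unannotated gap between the T7 promoter and the bGH signal matches its expected position.

In bacteria, the plasmid is maintained at high copy through a ColE1/pUC-type origin and selected with ampicillin via the β-lactamase gene; an f1 origin is also present. For selection in mammalian cells, a blasticidin S deaminase gene sits under the SV40 early promoter, with an EM7 bacterial promoter immediately upstream and an SV40 polyadenylation signal downstream. The short bleomycin-resistance, lacI, HIV-1 LTR and bom hits in the table are fragmentary matches, likely backbone remnants or annotation artefacts rather than functional elements.

The associated publication concerns sT as an oncoprotein acting on the translation regulator 4E-BP1, and the construct suits transient or blasticidin-selected stable sT expression in such studies.
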