Addgene plasmid #40201: pcDNA6 MCV sTco
Depositing lab: Patrick Moore. Depositing organization: University of Pittsburgh (University, School of Medicine, and Cancer Institute). Publication: Human Merkel cell polyomavirus small T antigen is an oncoprotein targeting the 4E-BP1 translation regulator. Shuda M, Kwun HJ, Feng H, Chang Y, Moore PS. J Clin Invest. 2011 Sep;121(9):3623-34. doi: 10.1172/JCI46323. Epub 2011 Aug 15. PubMed 21841310.
Backbone
  Vector backbone: pcDNA6.V5.HisB
  Backbone manufacturer: Invirtogen
  Backbone size w/o insert (bp): 4985
  Total vector size (bp): 5556
  Modifications to backbone: pcDNA6.V5.HisB vector was modified with NheI and PmeI restriction digestion enzymes to cut out MCS, V5 and His tag sites. New multiple cloning sites using annealed primer pair were ligated back into the vector. The newly generated cloning site comprises: NheI, KpnI, EcoRV, XhoI and SacII. Codon optimized sT was cloned between EcoRV and XhoI restriction sites.
  Vector type: Mammalian Expression
  Selectable markers: Blasticidin
Growth in bacteria
  Bacterial resistance: Ampicillin, 100 μg/mL
  Growth temperature: 37°C
  Growth strain: DH5alpha
  Copy number: High Copy
Gene/Insert
  Gene/Insert name: MCPyV sT codon optimized (alt names: MCV sT; MCV small T antigen; Merkel Cell Polyomavirus small T antigen)
  Species: Virus
  Insert size (bp): 571
  GenBank ID: AEM01096.1
  Promoter: CMV
  Cloning method: Restriction Enzyme; 5′ cloning site EcoRV (not destroyed); 3′ cloning site XhoI (not destroyed)
  Sequencing primers: 5′ T7; 3′ BGH
Terms and licenses: Academic/Nonprofit Terms; Industry Terms: Not Available to Industry
How to cite: pcDNA6 MCV sTco was a gift from Patrick Moore (Addgene plasmid # 40201 ; http://n2t.net/addgene:40201 ; RRID:Addgene_40201)
