>Addgene plasmid #40201 | pcDNA6 MCV sTco | addgene partial sequence | sequence record 55295 | CMV-F 5'-CGCAAATGGGCGGTAGGCGTG-3'
GAGCTCTCTGGCTAACTAGAGAACCCACTGCTTACTGGCTTATCGAAATTAATACGACTCACTATAGGGA
GACCCAAGCTGGCTAGCGGGTACCGCAGATATCACCATGGACTTGGTCCTTAACAGGAAAGAACGAGAGG
CCCTGTGTAAGCTCTTGGAGATCGCTCCAAACTGTTACGGGAATATCCCTCTGATGAAGGCGGCATTCAA
ACGGTCATGTCTCAAACATCACCCAGATAAGGGTGGCAACCCTGTGATTATGATGGAACTGAATACCCTT
TGGAGCAAGTTCCAGCAAAACATACACAAACTGAGGAGCGACTTCTCCATGTTTGATGAGGTGTCTACCA
AGTTCCCCTGGGAGGAATATGGCACACTCAAAGATTACATGCAGAGTGGCTACAATGCTAGATTCTGCCG
CGGACCCGGGTGCATGCTGAAACAACTGAGAGACAGCAAGTGCGCCTGTATCAGTTGTAAGCTTTCCCGG
CAGCATTGCTCCCTGAAAACGTTGAAGCAGAAGAATTGCCTCACATGGGGAGAATGCTTTTGTTATCAGT
GCTTCATTCTGTGGTTTGGATTTCCGCCCACTTGGGAGTCATTCGACTGGTGGCAGAAAACTCTGGAAGA
AACCGACTATTGCTTGCTTCACTTGCATCTCTTCTGATAACTCGAGTCCGCGGAAACCCGCTGATCAGCC
TCGACTGTGCCTTCTAGTTGCCAGCCATCTGTTGTTTGCCCCTCCCCCGTGCCTTCCTTGACCCTGGAAG
GTGCCACTCCCACTGTCCTTTCCTAATAAAATGAGGAAATTGCATCGCATTGTCTGAGTAGGTGTCATTC
TATTCTGGGGG
